Addgene plasmid #176329: pVRC8400-SARS-CoV-2-S2P-B.1.526-S477N-AVI
Purpose: Expresses SARS-CoV-2 S2P protein from the B.1.526 variant containing S477N mutation with single chain Fc, HRV3C protease cleavage site, and AVI tag
Depositing lab: Peter Kwong. Depositing organization: National Institute of Allergy and Infectious Diseases (NIAID). Publication: Molecular probes of spike ectodomain and its subdomains for SARS-CoV-2 variants, Alpha through Omicron. Teng IT, Nazzari AF, Choe M, Liu T, Oliveira de Souza M, Petrova Y, Tsybovsky Y, Wang S, Zhang B, Artamonov M, Madan B, Huang A, Lopez Acevedo SN, Pan X, Ruckwardt TJ, DeKosky BJ, Mascola JR, Misasi J, Sullivan NJ, Zhou T, Kwong PD. PLoS One. 2022 May 24;17(5):e0268767. doi: 10.1371/journal.pone.0268767. eCollection 2022. PubMed 35609088.
Backbone
  Vector backbone: pVRC8400
  Vector type: Mammalian Expression
Growth in bacteria
  Bacterial resistance: Kanamycin, 50 μg/mL
  Growth temperature: 37°C
  Growth strain: DH5alpha
  Copy number: Unknown
Gene/Insert
  Gene/Insert name: SARS-CoV-2-S2P-B.1.429
  Mutation: T95I, D253G, S477N, D614G, A701V
  Entrez Gene: S (a.k.a. GU280_gp02, spike glycoprotein)
  Tag / fusion protein: scFc (N terminal on insert); HRV3C (N terminal on insert); AVI (C terminal on insert)
Terms and licenses: Academic/Nonprofit Terms; Industry Terms: Not Available to Industry
How to cite: pVRC8400-SARS-CoV-2-S2P-B.1.526-S477N-AVI was a gift from Peter Kwong (Addgene plasmid # 176329 ; http://n2t.net/addgene:176329 ; RRID:Addgene_176329)
