[The description below was written by a language model from this plasmid's Addgene catalogue record and pLannotate feature annotations shown in this document.]
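Description:
pVRC8400-SARS-CoV-2-S2P-B.1.526-S477N-AVI is a 9,648-nt mammalian expression plasmid built on the pVRC8400 backbone and designed to produce a secreted, tagged SARS-CoV-2 spike ectodomain probe. It is propagated in E. coli through a high-copy ColE1/pUC-type origin and selected with kanamycin via an aph(3')-Ia (KanR) gene. The annotated bom, rop, bla and Tn903 transposase pieces are only short backbone remnants.

The expression cassette is driven by the human CMV immediate-early enhancer and promoter. These are followed by an HTLV-1 LTR fragment and a modified CMV intron A fragment, 5' leader elements commonly included to boost expression, and the cassette ends with the bovine growth hormone polyadenylation signal. The open reading frame begins with a short mouse immunoglobulin heavy-chain fragment, which most likely serves as the secretion leader. It continues into human IgG1 constant-region sequence corresponding to the recorded single-chain Fc (scFc), then an HRV3C protease cleavage site, and then a roughly 3.6-kb spike fragment. The AVI tag recorded at the C terminus is not separately annotated in the feature table.

The spike is the S2P form, the designation for the two-proline prefusion-stabilised ectodomain, and carries T95I, D253G, S477N, D614G and A701V. The insert-name field reads B.1.429, whereas the plasmid name and purpose both specify B.1.526 with S477N, so that field appears to be mislabelled. In this arrangement the Fc can serve as a capture handle that HRV3C cleavage removes, while the AVI tag allows site-specific biotinylation. This fits the associated publication's description of molecular probes of the spike ectodomain for SARS-CoV-2 variants.
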