Features (pLannotate 1.2.2; 15 found; start..end, strand, type, name):
    128..226     +  misc_feature   bom (fragment): basis of mobility region from pBR322
    312..691     +  enhancer       CMV enhancer: human cytomegalovirus immediate early enhancer
    692..895     +  promoter       CMV promoter: human cytomegalovirus (CMV) immediate early promoter
    984..1211    +  LTR            5' LTR (truncated) (fragment): truncated 5' long terminal repeat (LTR) from human T-cell leukemia virus (HTLV) type 1
   1215..1325    +  intron         CMV intron (fragment): modified intron A from human cytomegalovirus
   1376..1444    +  CDS            Ighv1-61 (fragment): HVM05_MOUSE - Also known as Igh-VJ558. Experimental evidence at protein level: Swiss-Prot protein existence level 1. From Mus musculus (Mouse).
   1778..2794    +  CDS            IGHG1: IGHG1_HUMAN - Experimental evidence at protein level: Swiss-Prot protein existence level 1. Constant region of immunoglobulin heavy chains. Immunoglobulins, also known as antibodies, are membrane-bound or secreted glycoproteins produced by B lymphocytes. In the recognition phase of humoral immunity, the membrane-bound immunoglobulins serve as receptors which, upon binding of a specific antigen, trigger the clonal expansion and differentiation of B lymphocytes into immunoglobulins- secreting plasma cells. Secreted immunoglobulins mediate the effector phase of humoral immunity, which results in
   2849..6433    +  CDS            S (fragment): SPIKE_SARS2 - Experimental evidence at protein level: Swiss-Prot protein existence level 1. [Spike glycoprotein]: May down-regulate host tetherin (BST2) by lysosomal degradation, thereby counteracting its antiviral activity. From Severe acute respiratory syndrome coronavirus 2 (2019-nCoV) (SARS-CoV-2).
   6627..6851    +  polyA_signal   bGH poly(A) signal: bovine growth hormone polyadenylation signal
   7389..7977    -  rep_origin     ori: high-copy-number ColE1/pMB1/pBR322/pUC origin of replication
   8149..8220    -  CDS            bla(M) (fragment): β-lactamase lacking the signal sequence; bla(M); allows cytosolic expression of β-lactamase
   8232..8378    -  CDS            TRA2_ECOLX (fragment): Protein predicted: Swiss-Prot protein existence level 4. Required for transposition of transposon Tn903. From Escherichia coli.
   8519..9334    -  CDS            KanR: aminoglycoside phosphotransferase; aph(3')-Ia; confers resistance to kanamycin in bacteria or G418 (Geneticin®) in eukaryotes
   9457..9544    -  promoter       AmpR promoter (fragment): bla
   9639..26      +  CDS            rop (fragment) (across the origin): Rop protein, which maintains plasmids at low copy number; rop
>Addgene plasmid #176329 | pVRC8400-SARS-CoV-2-S2P-B.1.526-S477N-AVI | addgene full sequence | sequence record 347138 | Addgene NGS Result
TCGGTGATGACGGTGAAAACCTCTGACACATGCAGCTCCCGGAGACGGTCACAGCTTGTCTGTAAGCGGA
TGCCGGGAGCAGACAAGCCCGTCAGGGCGCGTCAGCGGGTGTTGGCGGGTGTCGGGGCTGGCTTAACTAT
GCGGCATCAGAGCAGATTGTACTGAGAGTGCACCATATGCGGTGTGAAATACCGCACAGATGCGTAAGGA
GAAAATACCGCATCAGATTGGCTATTGGCCATTGCATACGTTGTATCCATATCATAATATGTACATTTAT
ATTGGCTCATGTCCAACATTACCGCCATGTTGACATTGATTATTGACTAGTTATTAATAGTAATCAATTA
CGGGGTCATTAGTTCATAGCCCATATATGGAGTTCCGCGTTACATAACTTACGGTAAATGGCCCGCCTGG
CTGACCGCCCAACGACCCCCGCCCATTGACGTCAATAATGACGTATGTTCCCATAGTAACGCCAATAGGG
ACTTTCCATTGACGTCAATGGGTGGAGTATTTACGGTAAACTGCCCACTTGGCAGTACATCAAGTGTATC
ATATGCCAAGTACGCCCCCTATTGACGTCAATGACGGTAAATGGCCCGCCTGGCATTATGCCCAGTACAT
GACCTTATGGGACTTTCCTACTTGGCAGTACATCTACGTATTAGTCATCGCTATTACCATGGTGATGCGG
TTTTGGCAGTACATCAATGGGCGTGGATAGCGGTTTGACTCACGGGGATTTCCAAGTCTCCACCCCATTG
ACGTCAATGGGAGTTTGTTTTGGCACCAAAATCAACGGGACTTTCCAAAATGTCGTAACAACTCCGCCCC
ATTGACGCAAATGGGCGGTAGGCGTGTACGGTGGGAGGTCTATATAAGCAGAGCTCGTTTAGTGAACCGT
CAGATCGCCTGGAGACGCCATCCACGCTGTTTTGACCTCCATAGAAGACACCGGGACCGATCCAGCCTCC
ATCGGCTCGCATCTCTCCTTCACGCGCCCGCCGCCCTACCTGAGGCCGCCATCCACGCCGGTTGAGTCGC
GTTCTGCCGCCTCCCGCCTGTGGTGCCTCCTGAACTGCGTCCGCCGTCTAGGTAAGTTTAAAGCTCAGGT
CGAGACCGGGCCTTTGTCCGGCGCTCCCTTGGAGCCTACCTAGACTCAGCCGGCTCTCCACGCTTTGCCT
GACCCTGCTTGCTCAACTCTAGTTAACGGTGGAGGGCAGTGTAGTCTGAGCAGTACTCGTTGCTGCCGCG
CGCGCCACCAGACATAATAGCTGACAGACTAACAGACTGTTCCTTTCCATGGGTCTTTTCTGCAGTCACC
GTCGTCGACACGTGTGATCAGATATCGCGGCCGCTCTAGACCACCATGGGATGGTCATGTATCATCCTTT
TTCTAGTAGCAACTGCAACCGGTGTACATTCCGCACCAGAGCTGCTGGGAGGACCTAGCGTGTTCCTGTT
TCCCCCTAAGCCTAAGGACACCCTGATGATCAGCCGGACCCCAGAGGTGACATGCGTGGTGGTGGACGTG
TCCCACGAGGACCCCGAGGTGAAGTTCAACTGGTACGTGGATGGCGTGGAGGTGCACAATGCCAAGACCA
AGCCAAGGGAGGAGCAGTACAACTCTACCTATCGCGTGGTGAGCGTGCTGACAGTGCTGCACCAGGACTG
GCTGAACGGCAAGGAGTACAAGTGTAAGGTGTCTAATAAGGCCCTGCCTGCCCCAATCGAGAAGACCATC
AGCAAGGCAAAGGGACAGCCAAGGGAGCCTCAGGTGTATACCCTGCCACCCAGCCGCGACGAGCTGACAA
AGAACCAGGTGTCCCTGTACTGCCTGGTGAAGGGCTTCTATCCTTCCGATATCGCCGTGGAGTGGGAGTC
TAATGGCCAGCCAGAGAACAATTACAAGACCACACCTCCAGTGCTGGACTCCGATGGCTCTTTCTTTCTG
TATTCCAAGCTGACCGTGGATAAGAGCCGGTGGCAGCAGGGCAACGTGTTTAGCTGTTCCGTGATGCACG
AGGCCCTGCACAATCACTACACACAGAAGTCTCTGAGCCTGTCCCCCGGCAAGGGAGGAGGAGGCAGCGG
CGGAGGAGGCTCCGGAGGCGGCGGCTCTGGCGGCGGCGGCAGCGCCCCTGAACTGCTGGGAGGACCAAGC
GTGTTCCTGTTTCCACCTAAGCCCAAAGATACCCTGATGATCTCCAGGACCCCTGAAGTCACCTGCGTGG
TCGTGGACGTGTCTCATGAGGACCCCGAAGTCAAGTTCAACTGGTACGTGGACGGAGTCGAAGTCCATAA
CGCCAAGACCAAGCCTAGAGAAGAGCAGTACAACTCCACCTATAGAGTGGTGTCTGTGCTGACAGTGCTG
CATCAGGATTGGCTGAATGGCAAGGAATATAAGTGTAAGGTGAGCAATAAGGCCCTGCCCGCCCCTATCG
AGAAGACCATCTCTAAAGCCAAAGGACAGCCAAGGGAGCCACAGGTGTATACACTGCCACCCAGCCGGGA
CGAGCTGACCAAGAACCAGGTGAGCCTGACATGTCTGGTCAAGGGCTTCTACCCCAGTGACATTGCTGTG
GAGTGGGAGTCCAATGGCCAGCCTGAGAACAATTATAAAACTACCCCACCAGTGCTGGACAGCGATGGCT
CCTTCTTTCTGACCAGCAAGCTGACAGTGGATAAGTCCCGCTGGCAGCAGGGAAACGTGTTTTCTTGTAG
CGTGATGCATGAGGCCCTGCATAACCACTACACCCAGAAGTCCCTGTCTCTGAGCCCAGGCAAGGGAGGC
AGCGGAGGCGGAGGCAGCGGAGGCCTGGAGGTGCTGTTTCAGGGCCCTCAGTGCGTGAACCTGACCACCC
GAACCCAGCTCCCACCAGCCTACACCAACAGCTTTACACGGGGCGTGTACTACCCTGACAAGGTGTTCAG
ATCTAGCGTCCTGCACAGCACTCAGGACCTCTTCCTGCCGTTCTTCAGCAACGTGACATGGTTCCACGCC
ATCCACGTGAGCGGCACAAACGGAACCAAGCGGTTTGATAACCCCGTCCTGCCATTCAATGATGGAGTTT
ACTTCGCCAGTATCGAGAAGAGTAACATCATCCGGGGCTGGATCTTCGGCACCACCCTGGATAGCAAAAC
ACAGAGCCTCCTGATCGTGAACAATGCCACGAACGTCGTGATCAAGGTGTGCGAGTTCCAGTTTTGCAAT
GATCCTTTCCTGGGTGTGTACTACCACAAGAACAACAAGAGCTGGATGGAAAGCGAGTTCAGAGTCTACA
GCAGCGCCAACAACTGCACATTCGAGTACGTCTCTCAGCCTTTTCTGATGGACCTTGAGGGGAAACAAGG
CAACTTCAAGAACCTGAGAGAATTCGTGTTCAAGAACATCGACGGCTACTTCAAAATCTACTCCAAGCAC
ACACCCATCAACCTGGTCCGGGACCTCCCTCAGGGCTTCAGCGCCCTGGAACCCCTGGTCGACCTGCCCA
TAGGCATCAACATAACGCGGTTCCAAACCCTGCTGGCCCTGCATAGATCCTACCTGACTCCTGGCGGCAG
CAGCAGCGGATGGACCGCCGGAGCTGCAGCCTACTATGTGGGCTACCTGCAACCTAGAACCTTCCTGCTG
AAGTACAACGAGAACGGCACAATCACAGACGCCGTCGACTGCGCCCTGGACCCTCTCTCTGAGACAAAGT
GCACCCTGAAGTCCTTCACCGTGGAAAAGGGCATCTACCAGACCAGCAACTTCCGGGTGCAGCCTACAGA
GAGCATCGTGCGATTTCCAAACATTACCAACCTCTGCCCCTTCGGCGAGGTGTTTAACGCCACAAGATTT
GCCTCCGTTTACGCCTGGAATAGAAAGAGAATCAGCAATTGTGTGGCCGACTACTCCGTGCTGTATAACA
GCGCCTCTTTCAGCACCTTCAAGTGCTACGGCGTTTCCCCAACAAAGCTGAATGACCTGTGCTTCACCAA
CGTGTACGCCGACTCCTTCGTAATTAGAGGCGATGAGGTGCGGCAGATCGCACCAGGCCAGACCGGTAAG
ATCGCTGACTACAACTATAAGCTGCCTGATGATTTTACTGGCTGCGTGATCGCCTGGAACTCTAACAACC
TGGATAGCAAGGTGGGCGGCAACTACAACTACCTGTACCGGCTGTTTCGCAAGTCTAACCTGAAACCTTT
CGAGAGAGACATCTCCACAGAGATCTACCAGGCCGGTAACACACCTTGTAACGGGGTGGAAGGCTTCAAC
TGTTACTTCCCTCTGCAAAGCTACGGCTTCCAGCCTACCAATGGAGTCGGCTACCAGCCATACCGGGTGG
TCGTGCTGTCCTTCGAGTTACTCCACGCCCCCGCCACCGTCTGCGGTCCTAAGAAGTCCACCAATCTGGT
TAAGAACAAATGCGTGAACTTCAACTTCAACGGCCTGACCGGGACCGGCGTGCTGACCGAAAGCAACAAA
AAGTTCCTCCCCTTCCAGCAGTTCGGCCGTGATATCGCTGACACCACAGATGCCGTCAGAGATCCACAGA
CCCTGGAAATCCTGGATATTACACCCTGCTCCTTCGGAGGAGTTTCTGTGATCACCCCCGGGACCAATAC
CAGCAACCAGGTGGCTGTGCTGTACCAAGGTGTTAACTGCACCGAGGTTCCTGTGGCCATCCACGCCGAT
CAGCTGACACCTACTTGGAGAGTGTACTCCACTGGCTCCAATGTGTTCCAGACCAGGGCCGGATGTCTGA
TCGGCGCCGAGCACGTGAATAACAGTTACGAGTGCGACATCCCTATCGGCGCCGGCATCTGTGCCAGCTA
CCAGACCCAGACAAACAGCCCTGGGTCTGCTTCCTCTGTAGCTAGCCAGAGCATCATCGCCTACACCATG
AGCCTGGGCGTGGAGAACAGCGTGGCCTATTCCAACAACTCTATCGCCATTCCCACCAACTTTACAATTA
GCGTCACAACAGAGATCCTGCCCGTGAGCATGACCAAGACCAGCGTGGACTGTACAATGTACATCTGTGG
CGACAGCACTGAATGCAGCAACCTGCTGCTGCAATACGGCTCCTTTTGCACCCAACTGAACCGGGCGCTG
ACCGGAATCGCCGTGGAACAGGACAAAAATACCCAGGAGGTGTTCGCCCAAGTGAAGCAGATCTACAAGA
CCCCACCTATCAAGGACTTCGGCGGCTTTAACTTTAGCCAGATTCTCCCTGATCCTTCTAAGCCTAGCAA
GCGGAGCTTTATCGAGGATCTGCTGTTCAACAAGGTCACCCTGGCCGATGCCGGCTTTATCAAACAGTAT
GGCGATTGCCTGGGCGACATAGCCGCCAGAGATCTGATCTGCGCCCAGAAATTCAACGGCCTGACAGTTC
TCCCACCTCTGCTGACCGACGAGATGATCGCTCAGTACACCTCTGCCCTGCTGGCTGGCACCATCACATC
TGGGTGGACATTTGGCGCCGGCGCCGCCCTGCAGATCCCCTTTGCCATGCAGATGGCCTATAGATTCAAC
GGAATCGGCGTGACCCAGAACGTGCTGTATGAAAACCAGAAGCTGATCGCTAACCAGTTCAATTCTGCCA
TCGGCAAGATCCAGGACTCCCTCTCCTCTACCGCCAGCGCCCTGGGCAAACTGCAGGACGTGGTGAATCA
GAACGCCCAAGCCCTGAACACCCTGGTGAAGCAGCTCAGCAGCAATTTTGGCGCCATCAGCTCTGTGCTG
AACGATATCCTGTCTAGACTGGACCCTCCAGAAGCCGAAGTCCAGATCGATAGACTGATCACAGGCAGAC
TGCAGTCCCTGCAAACCTACGTGACCCAACAGCTGATCAGGGCCGCTGAAATAAGAGCCAGCGCCAATCT
CGCCGCTACCAAGATGTCCGAGTGTGTGCTGGGACAGTCTAAACGCGTTGACTTCTGCGGCAAAGGCTAT
CACCTGATGAGCTTCCCCCAGAGCGCGCCGCACGGCGTGGTGTTCCTGCATGTGACATACGTGCCTGCCC
AAGAGAAGAATTTCACAACCGCCCCTGCCATCTGCCACGACGGCAAGGCCCACTTCCCAAGAGAGGGCGT
TTTCGTTTCCAATGGCACACACTGGTTCGTGACACAAAGAAACTTCTACGAACCCCAGATTATCACCACC
GACAACACCTTCGTGAGTGGCAATTGTGACGTGGTCATCGGAATCGTGAACAACACAGTGTACGACCCTC
TGCAACCTGAGCTGGACTCTTTTAAGGAAGAGCTGGACAAGTACTTTAAAAACCACACCAGCCCCGATGT
GGACCTGGGCGACATCAGTGGCATTAACGCCAGCGTGGTGAACATCCAAAAGGAAATCGACAGACTGAAC
GAGGTGGCCAAGAACCTGAACGAGTCCCTGATCGACCTGCAGGAGCTCGGCAAATACGAGCAGGGATCTG
GATACATCCCCGAGGCCCCCAGAGATGGCCAGGCCTACGTGCGGAAGGACGGCGAGTGGGTACTGCTGAG
CACATTCCTGGGCAGATCCGGAGGAGGCCTGGTGCCACAGCAGAGCGGAGGCCTGAACGACATCTTCGAG
GCCCAGAAGATCGAGTGGCACGAGGGCTGATGAGGATCCAGATCTGCTGTGCCTTCTAGTTGCCAGCCAT
CTGTTGTTTGCCCCTCCCCCGTGCCTTCCTTGACCCTGGAAGGTGCCACTCCCACTGTCCTTTCCTAATA
AAATGAGGAAATTGCATCGCATTGTCTGAGTAGGTGTCATTCTATTCTGGGGGGTGGGGTGGGGCAGGAC
AGCAAGGGGGAGGATTGGGAAGACAATAGCAGGCATGCTGGGGATGCGGTGGGCTCTATGGGTACCCAGG
TGCTGAAGAATTGACCCGGTTCCTCCTGGGCCAGAAAGAAGCAGGCACATCCCCTTCTCTGTGACACACC
CTGTCCACGCCCCTGGTTCTTAGTTCCAGCCCCACTCATAGGACACTCATAGCTCAGGAGGGCTCCGCCT
TCAATCCCACCCGCTAAAGTACTTGGAGCGGTCTCTCCCTCCCTCATCAGCCCACCAAACCAAACCTAGC
CTCCAAGAGTGGGAAGAAATTAAAGCAAGATAGGCTATTAAGTGCAGAGGGAGAGAAAATGCCTCCAACA
TGTGAGGAAGTAATGAGAGAAATCATAGAATTTTAAGGCCATGATTTAAGGCCATCATGGCCTTAATCTT
CCGCTTCCTCGCTCACTGACTCGCTGCGCTCGGTCGTTCGGCTGCGGCGAGCGGTATCAGCTCACTCAAA
GGCGGTAATACGGTTATCCACAGAATCAGGGGATAACGCAGGAAAGAACATGTGAGCAAAAGGCCAGCAA
AAGGCCAGGAACCGTAAAAAGGCCGCGTTGCTGGCGTTTTTCCATAGGCTCCGCCCCCCTGACGAGCATC
ACAAAAATCGACGCTCAAGTCAGAGGTGGCGAAACCCGACAGGACTATAAAGATACCAGGCGTTTCCCCC
TGGAAGCTCCCTCGTGCGCTCTCCTGTTCCGACCCTGCCGCTTACCGGATACCTGTCCGCCTTTCTCCCT
TCGGGAAGCGTGGCGCTTTCTCATAGCTCACGCTGTAGGTATCTCAGTTCGGTGTAGGTCGTTCGCTCCA
AGCTGGGCTGTGTGCACGAACCCCCCGTTCAGCCCGACCGCTGCGCCTTATCCGGTAACTATCGTCTTGA
GTCCAACCCGGTAAGACACGACTTATCGCCACTGGCAGCAGCCACTGGTAACAGGATTAGCAGAGCGAGG
TATGTAGGCGGTGCTACAGAGTTCTTGAAGTGGTGGCCTAACTACGGCTACACTAGAAGAACAGTATTTG
GTATCTGCGCTCTGCTGAAGCCAGTTACCTTCGGAAAAAGAGTTGGTAGCTCTTGATCCGGCAAACAAAC
CACCGCTGGTAGCGGTGGTTTTTTTGTTTGCAAGCAGCAGATTACGCGCAGAAAAAAAGGATCTCAAGAA
GATCCTTTGATCTTTTCTACGGGGTCTGACGCTCAGTGGAACGAAAACTCACGTTAAGGGATTTTGGTCA
TGAGATTATCAAAAAGGATCTTCACCTAGATCCTTTTAAATTAAAAATGAAGTTTTAAATCAATCTAAAG
TATATATGAGTAAACTTGGTCTGACAGTTACCAATGCTTAATCAGTGAGGCACCTATCTCAGCGATCTGT
CTATTTCGTTCATCCATAGTTGCCTGACTCGGGGGGGGGGGGCGCTGAGGTCTGCCTCGTGAAGAAGGTG
TTGCTGACTCATACCAGGCCTGAATCGCCCCATCATCCAGCCAGAAAGTGAGGGAGCCACGGTTGATGAG
AGCTTTGTTGTAGGTGGACCAGTTGGTGATTTTGAACTTTTGCTTTGCCACGGAACGGTCTGCGTTGTCG
GGAAGATGCGTGATCTGATCCTTCAACTCAGCAAAAGTTCGATTTATTCAACAAAGCCGCCGTCCCGTCA
AGTCAGCGTAATGCTCTGCCAGTGTTACAACCAATTAACCAATTCTGATTAGAAAAACTCATCGAGCATC
AAATGAAACTGCAATTTATTCATATCAGGATTATCAATACCATATTTTTGAAAAAGCCGTTTCTGTAATG
AAGGAGAAAACTCACCGAGGCAGTTCCATAGGATGGCAAGATCCTGGTATCGGTCTGCGATTCCGACTCG
TCCAACATCAATACAACCTATTAATTTCCCCTCGTCAAAAATAAGGTTATCAAGTGAGAAATCACCATGA
GTGACGACTGAATCCGGTGAGAATGGCAAAAGCTTATGCATTTCTTTCCAGACTTGTTCAACAGGCCAGC
CATTACGCTCGTCATCAAAATCACTCGCATCAACCAAACCGTTATTCATTCGTGATTGCGCCTGAGCGAG
ACGAAATACGCGATCGCTGTTAAAAGGACAATTACAAACAGGAATCGAATGCAACCGGCGCAGGAACACT
GCCAGCGCATCAACAATATTTTCACCTGAATCAGGATATTCTTCTAATACCTGGAATGCTGTTTTCCCGG
GGATCGCAGTGGTGAGTAACCATGCATCATCAGGAGTACGGATAAAATGCTTGATGGTCGGAAGAGGCAT
AAATTCCGTCAGCCAGTTTAGTCTGACCATCTCATCTGTAACATCATTGGCAACGCTACCTTTGCCATGT
TTCAGAAACAACTCTGGCGCATCGGGCTTCCCATACAATCGATAGATTGTCGCACCTGATTGCCCGACAT
TATCGCGAGCCCATTTATACCCATATAAATCAGCATCCATGTTGGAATTTAATCGCGGCCTCGAGCAAGA
CGTTTCCCGTTGAATATGGCTCATAACACCCCTTGTATTACTGTTTATGTAAGCAGACAGTTTTATTGTT
CATGATGATATATTTTTATCTTGTGCAATGTAACATCAGAGATTTTGAGACACAACGTGGCTTTCCCCCC
CCCCCCATTATTGAAGCATTTATCAGGGTTATTGTCTCATGAGCGGATACATATTTGAATGTATTTAGAA
AAATAAACAAATAGGGGTTCCGCGCACATTTCCCCGAAAAGTGCCACCTGACGTCTAAGAAACCATTATT
ATCATGACATTAACCTATAAAAATAGGCGTATCACGAGGCCCTTTCGTCTCGCGCGTT
